Addgene plasmid #58495: pRL528
Purpose: helper plasmid for bacterial conjugal DNA transfer
Depositing lab: Peter Wolk. Depositing organization: Michigan State University. Publication: Conjugal transfer of DNA to cyanobacteria. Elhai J, Wolk CP. Methods Enzymol. 1988;167:747-54. 0076-6879(88)67086-8 PubMed 3148842.
Backbone
  Vector backbone: pRL542
Growth in bacteria
  Bacterial resistance: Chloramphenicol, 25 μg/mL
  Growth temperature: 37°C
  Growth strain: HB101
  Copy number: Unknown
Gene/Insert
  Gene/Insert name: encodes methylases AvaiM and Eco47iiM that target sites subject to restriction in Anabaena sp. strain PCC 7120 (alt name: MobColK, M.AvaI, M.Eco47II)
Terms and licenses: Academic/Nonprofit Terms; Industry Terms: Not Available to Industry
Depositor comments: MobColK, M.AvaI, M.Eco47II Please see attached map for more information on how this vector was constructed and cloning details.
How to cite: pRL528 was a gift from Peter Wolk (Addgene plasmid # 58495 ; http://n2t.net/addgene:58495 ; RRID:Addgene_58495)
