[The description below was written by a language model from this plasmid's Addgene catalogue record and the feature table of its GenBank file.]
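Description:
pRL528 is a helper plasmid for bacterial conjugation, built on the pRL542 backbone and used in transferring DNA from Escherichia coli into cyanobacteria. It is a circular construct of 16,293 bp, maintained in E. coli under chloramphenicol selection; the copy number is listed as unknown. The record does not name its origin of replication.

The payload combines two functions. The first is the ColK mobilization region (MobColK). In conjugal systems of this type, the mob functions act in trans on the transfer origin of a compatible cargo plasmid, allowing it to be passed to a recipient by the transfer machinery of a separate conjugative plasmid. The second is a pair of DNA methyltransferase genes, M.AvaI and M.Eco47II. These methylate recognition sites that would otherwise be cut by the restriction endonucleases of Anabaena sp. strain PCC 7120. Cargo DNA that resides in the same E. coli donor as pRL528 is therefore premethylated and protected before transfer, which is meant to improve recovery of exconjugants in this restriction-proficient host. The promoters driving the methylase and mobilization genes are not stated.

The feature table held for the plasmid is minimal. It annotates only four standard sequencing-primer binding sites: a pBR322 tet-region reverse primer, a pBR322 origin forward primer, L4440 and pGEX 3'. These suggest that some pBR322-related sequence is present, but none of the genes, the resistance marker or the origin are mapped. The positions and orientations of the functional elements cannot be determined from this annotation, and the depositor refers users to a separate map for construction details.
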