LOCUS       Exported 16293 bp ds-DNA circular SYN 12-MAY-2021
DEFINITION  helper plasmid for bacterial conjugal DNA transfer.
ACCESSION   .
VERSION     .
KEYWORDS    pRL528
SOURCE      synthetic DNA construct
  ORGANISM  synthetic DNA construct
REFERENCE   1 (bases 1 to 16293)
  AUTHORS   Elhai J, Wolk CP
  TITLE     Conjugal transfer of DNA to cyanobacteria.
  JOURNAL   Methods Enzymol. 1988;167:747-54.
  PUBMED    3148842
REFERENCE   2 (bases 1 to 16293)
  AUTHORS   .
  TITLE     Direct Submission
  JOURNAL   Exported May 12, 2021 from SnapGene Server 1.1.58
            http://www.snapgene.com
FEATURES             Location/Qualifiers
     source          1..16293
                     /organism="synthetic DNA construct"
                     /mol_type="other DNA"
     primer_bind     218..237
                     /label=pBRrevBam
                     /note="pBR322 vectors, tet region, downstream of BamHI,
                     reverse primer"
     primer_bind     9398..9417
                     /label=pBR322ori-F
                     /note="pBR322 origin, forward primer"
     primer_bind     9638..9655
                     /label=L4440
                     /note="L4440 vector, forward primer"
     primer_bind     9896..9918
                     /label=pGEX 3'
                     /note="pGEX vectors, reverse primer"
ORIGIN
        1 ctgcaggtcg actctagagt cgacgctctc ccttatgcga ctcctgcatt aggaagcagc
       61 ccagtagtag gttgaggccg ttgagcaccg ccgccgcaag gaatggtgca tgcaaggaga
      121 tggcgcccaa cagtcccccg gccacggggc ctgccaccat acccacgccg aaacaagcgc
      181 tcatgagccc gaagtggcga gcccgatctt ccccatcggt gatgtcggcg atataggcgc
      241 cagcaaccgc acctgtggcg ccggtgatgc cggccacgat gcgtccggcg tagaggatcg
      301 aactgaacac gtcgcgtgac cgtgaaaaca ccttcgaacc gcagttgatt aagaagcacc
      361 agacgcgcat tacgcagatg gacagccaga ttttatccct ctacgccaaa gatatgacta
      421 cccgcgaaat tgtcgccacc ttcaaagaga tgtacgacgc agatgtgtca cccacgctga
      481 tatgtaaagt cactgatgcg gtcaaagagc aggttgcaga atggcaaaat cgacctctgg
      541 atgcactgta tcccattgtt taccttgact gtatcgtggt gaaagttcgt caaggtggca
      601 ccgtaattaa caaagcggtg ttccttgcac tcggtattaa tactggaggc cagaaagagt
      661 tgctgggcat gtggctggcc gagaacgaag gggcgaagtt ctggctgggg gggctgacag
      721 agcttaagaa tcgggggctt caggatatcc ttattgcctg catggacggt ctgaaaggct
      781 ttccggatgc gataaacagc gtgtatccgt agacgcacat ccagttgtgc atcattcata
      841 tggtgcgcaa cagcctgaaa tacgtatcgt ggaaggacta caaagccgtc actggcgggt
      901 taaaaacggt gtatcaggcg ccaacagaag aggcggcgct agtggcaccg gagcagttcc
      961 cgaatgtctg ggacgataaa tacccgcaaa tcagcaaaag ctggcgtgcg cactgggaaa
     1021 atatcaacac gttcttcgct attcgcccga tatccgcaag gccatctaca ccacgaacgc
     1081 tatcgaatcg ctgaacagcg tgatccgtgc ggccattaag aagcgtaaag tgttcccgac
     1141 tgacgactcg ctgcggaagg tcatttctct ggcgatcaag gatgcatcaa aaaaatggaa
     1201 tatgccaatc cagagctggc ggctggcgat gagtcgcttt attatcgagt tcggtgaccg
     1261 cctgagcgat cacctttaat atggcagcaa ttacacagaa ttatttacag ggtctatctt
     1321 ttatttatct tatctaaaag atgtaccaca gatttgccaa cagcaaatga cagattaaca
     1381 ggaacagcgt ttcctatttg cttatatttc gctgacattg ggccttcaaa tacccattca
     1441 tcggggaagg tctgtattct tgcatactca cgcacagtta atggtcttgt ttcttctggg
     1501 tggcaacgct ctgtttgttt ctgtgctggg gcgcatgtta atgttaggct tggttcatcc
     1561 catgacaaac gacgagccat accagttttg cccccaccta agtaaaaact cttgagcatg
     1621 tattcttttt gaatatcttc aggaagatct ctccagtagc caccgggagg aaccatactt
     1681 aggatctctg cttttctttt gggatatttt tgtccttcag attctggcac gtcgctatca
     1741 tacagctctc ccttttttaa tgcatcttta agggttaata ttttattgta agaagaaggc
     1801 cactcataat cgatgccatc agcaagatca tttcttacag ctacaatgat caaacgctcg
     1861 cgtttttgcg gcactttgta gaaaatagcc ttaagcactc ttggctcaaa taaagtgtag
     1921 cccaagtctg tgataatatt ttttattgtt tctaaagttc gtccagcatc atgatttagc
     1981 aaccctcgaa cattctctgc taaaagaact ttcggattga tttctttagc ggctcgggcg
     2041 aattcaaaga aaagggtgcc ccgtgtatct tcaaaaccaa gttttttgcc tgcataagag
     2101 aatgcctggc aaggaaagcc accagccagc acatcaacgg tattcctata aggggtgaag
     2161 tctacttggc tcacatcacc ttcaaccaca ttccattcag gcctattttt tcgtaacgtc
     2221 ttacaagcat gggagtcaat ttcatttagt aaaacagatt ttaaaccggc tttttctaaa
     2281 cctaaagcca tcccccctgc gccagcaaat aactctaata cagtataaac attattgctt
     2341 attttagtct catcaggcca ctggctttta aataaaaact gagcttgttc aaaattttta
     2401 agttgctctt ttttataaaa tcgatagttg ttttcgtcat ttctttgaga aactaatttt
     2461 ccagcagtat cccaacgcct taaagtttct tttgaaacgc ccaaaatgtc tgcaacttct
     2521 gaaagtgaaa actcttcctt taacatattt agtaaccatg ccaacattag tcatggttac
     2581 tactgtatgg gtttacatgt gctttgtcaa acattgatca tggttatcag ccgtaagcga
     2641 gcccaaaata cttaataaaa ctatctttat cagggatgga aaaaccttgc tgcccaagac
     2701 gttcgctcaa aatatactca attgcgtgag ggagagcact atggagttct tgcagagcat
     2761 ctggtctgcc agtgacaagc tcatagaaac tcgcaccatc aatgattcta atgttagggt
     2821 tcgaaggaca cagagtacca ctacctttat tggaaggagt aaaggggctg ttatatctga
     2881 taggtttacg agggattata ttaacaaagt acgcacagta atccttaaat cggctatgtt
     2941 tcggtgatac caactcatct aagcctttat atttatctgc taaatccccg ccagtaaccg
     3001 ttgagtattt atttttcacc tcagcgatga ttcttctttc ttcgttgaga agatccacag
     3061 gacgggtgtg gtcgccatga tcgcgtagtc gatagtggct ccaagtagcg aagcgagcag
     3121 gactgggcgg cggccaaagc ggtcggacag tgctccgaga acgggtgcgc atagaaattg
     3181 catcaacgca tatagcgcta gcagcacgcc atagtgactg gcgatgctgt cggaatggac
     3241 gatatcccgc aagaggcccg gcagtaccgg cataaccaag cctatgccta cagcatccag
     3301 ggtgacggtg ccgaggatga cgatgagcgc attgttagat ttcatacacg gtgcctgact
     3361 gcgttagcaa tttaactgtg ataaactacc gcattaaagc ttctagagga tccccccttt
     3421 caatttggct tactcggatc tttaatgctc ttgcctgctc aacaaatggt gttgcttttc
     3481 gatttctttc taaagctaaa gcaacaaatc ctgctcggac ttcttgatat ggagtcacaa
     3541 gatcatcatt gctttgaata tgatattgat atggcactag ggttttctcc aaacatacac
     3601 acatttgcga agtgtctttc ttccatgtgt ccccatttgt tggctactgt tacctttgcc
     3661 agtaggtaag acaagaattt tctccacatt aaaaccaatt tcttctgcaa tattagaaag
     3721 aattaaatca accgaaatat caatacctgc atagcgaaca ttatcattta ccataaataa
     3781 aggtgagcca ttttttaaaa ctctaaagca ttctataata acgcaagcca tttcatagaa
     3841 atatcctttt atcatacgag gaataccgtt attattaagt ttttttcttt caagctctcg
     3901 ctcaagaaag cgcaagatac tttgtaacaa ttcttgttta tcaagtatgc gtaatgcttc
     3961 ctgccaattg tgaataagag acttttcttt gttttcaaca gtacaactca gcatatcttg
     4021 cctaagttgt actatatctc tttctcccac acctaataga gctaattcta gagcgtatgt
     4081 acgtgtatag tcataacgat tacaataggg tggagaggta atgatacagt cgtaaaaatc
     4141 ttgctcaaat tcaggcagaa ttttaagaca tgaagcatta aataaattaa ttccacttct
     4201 ttgagtccca taacaaaata atgtattact tattaagtca aaggaatcat tcaaaattaa
     4261 ttttatttgc tcagtaattg cttcatcgaa atccagaatt ttacctttat caaatttatc
     4321 tgatccactt ttcctaaatg ctcttttatc ccaacgtaga tactgtccat ctttacgggt
     4381 atagctgata gattcaagaa tacacaatag agcaaaacgg agaacttgtt tcacaagaat
     4441 attctctttt tctatagaaa ataaaaatct ctctattgat gcttctgttt caggaggata
     4501 agctccgtca gtaattctta aacgattaag atattttcta ttattatgct gattccaagg
     4561 tttttgtttg taccattcaa tcaatctcaa aaaatcttct cgacggaatt gtcgctggat
     4621 tattttcctt acttcaataa tctcttgacc aataggtaac acttctatac catctgcttg
     4681 aataccggca tcactacagg caaatagcat tgttcctgct cctgcgaagg ggtcaagaat
     4741 cctctcaaat gattttttct cgtactcgaa tattaactga tttaccaaat caactgaaaa
     4801 agcttcttta tatttaaacc agcgatactg aggttttgac ttattagctt gaaaactaac
     4861 tatttttcga cttaaacttt catgcaatcg catcttatct ctaaaacgtt gctcaagtgc
     4921 tttattgaat cgagaaattt cttgtacaaa ggaatcactc tcttgatcaa gatcagtcgg
     4981 gtcagtcttt atttctattg gactctcaag ctcaaatgaa gtcattttat atttttcttg
     5041 taacaaagag gtaacttaag attctatcag gacaaagcac tatcgtctat cacttaagat
     5101 ttgaacccta ttttttatag actaattgac aacagttaga acctgattat actttgttat
     5161 acttctacag taatcaagtt aaatattgaa tagggtaccg agctcgaatt catcgatatc
     5221 tagatctcga gctatcaggc tagagatttt accgccaaat cgaaccttat tagagcggtt
     5281 taggctggac cggcagttaa aattggggct tgagcggtaa acgagtgagg gaatttcagg
     5341 taagatactt cggatgagga gcaaaaaggt ggtttatact tcctataccc aaaaaggtgg
     5401 tttatacttc ctataccccg gttatccggt ggttttctgt ttgcggaata aaacagatta
     5461 gtgacagttt tctcagaatg gcgtgttccg gtgacttctg ttttcgtgtg ctgcatccgg
     5521 aagtgtcagg cccgccggat atgaaaaagg cctccggaga gtaccgtgac tttattttcg
     5581 gcacaaatac aggggtcgat ggataaatac ggcgatagtt tcctgacgga tgatccgtat
     5641 gtaccggcgg aagacaagct gcaaacctgt cagatggaga ttgatttaat ggcggatgtg
     5701 ctgagagcac cgccccgtga atccgcagaa ctgatccgct atgtgtttgc ggatgattgg
     5761 ccggaataaa taaagccggg cttaatacag attaagcccg tatagggtat tattactgaa
     5821 taccaaacag cttacggagg acggaatgtt acccattgag acaaccagac tgccttctga
     5881 ttattaatat ttttcactat taatcagaag gaataaccat gaattttacc cggattgacc
     5941 tgaatacctg gaatcgcagg gaacactttg ccctttatcg tcagcagatt aaatgcggat
     6001 tcagcctgac caccaaactc gatattaccg ctttgcgtac cgcactggcg gagacaggtt
     6061 ataagtttta tccgctgatg atttacctga tctcccgggc tgttaatcag tttccggagt
     6121 tccggatggc actgaaagac aatgaactta tttactggga ccagtcagac ccggtcttta
     6181 ctgtctttca taaagaaacc gaaacattct ctgcactgtc ctgccgttat tttccggatc
     6241 tcagtgagtt tatggcaggt tataatgcgg taacggcaga atatcagcat gataccagat
     6301 tgtttccgca gggaaattta ccggagaatc acctgaatat atcatcatta ccgtgggtga
     6361 gttttgacgg atttaacctg aacatcaccg gaaatgatga ttattttgcc ccggttttta
     6421 cgatggcaaa gtttcagcag gaaggtgacc gcgtattatt acctgtttct gtacaggttc
     6481 atcatgcagt ctgtgatggc tttcatgcag cacggtttat taatacactt cagctgatgt
     6541 gtgataacat actgaaataa attaattaat tctgtattta agccaccgta tccggcagga
     6601 atggtggctt ttttttatat tttaaccgta atctgtaatt tcgtttcaga ctggttcagg
     6661 atcactgtac gataatgccc ccgcagtttg gtaataccct taataaaaaa gaaacagcaa
     6721 agactgacag caataataat aaagtaagca gtaacaataa tattaacaac accagatgca
     6781 gttataataa tagtatttaa gacaccagaa agactgctgc gacagtcatt ttgaacaaca
     6841 ccaaaatgcc gtaaaggcag tagtaacaac accagtgaaa acatcacgat agcatagtga
     6901 tatgcctgag tgtgtgtaat taaacaataa ataaaccgcc atatataaca gaagatagta
     6961 ttctgaatgg catgcttttc tgttcagtat aaacatatca tcccggttgg tataaggatg
     7021 atatataata agttaagctg aacacatatt tattttggtt ttattttaca aataaagtaa
     7081 gacgatccgt taagtcaaag cggggtatat ttattatacc ctgctttttt atttgtccgc
     7141 cgggcgcgga taatggatca gattatgcag tgtcacaatg gccttaccgg gattggcgta
     7201 agcgtgcggg atatccgcat ggaagcgcag ggattccccg gcagaaacgg tgtgccactc
     7261 atcccccagc cgcagttgta atgcgccttc cagtacaatg acatgttctc tggttctgaa
     7321 atccatccct gtcggtgttg cttatgcagt ctggtcggga ctcggcgtcg tcataattac
     7381 agccattgcc tggttgcttc atgggcaaaa gcttgatgcg tggggctttg taggtatggg
     7441 gctcataatt gctgcctttt tgctcgcccg atccccatcg tggaagtcgc tgcggaggcc
     7501 gacgccatgg tgacggtgtt cggcattctg aatctcaccg aggactcctt cttcgatgag
     7561 agccggcggc tagaccccgc cggcgctgtc accgcggcga tcgaaatgct gcgagtcgga
     7621 tcagacgtcg tggatgtcgg accggccgcc agccatccgg acgcgaggcc tgtatcgccg
     7681 gccgatgaga tcagacgtat tgcgccgctc ttagacgccc tgtccgatca gatgcaccgt
     7741 gtttcaatcg acagcttcca accggaaacc cagcgctatg cgctcaagcg cggcgtgggc
     7801 tacctgaacg atatccaagg atttcctgac cctgcgctct atcccgatat tgctgaggcg
     7861 gactgcagat ggaatgcgct ttgttacgcc agtcagaaca atcaatgccg gaccgaaccg
     7921 caaatacttt ggtaataaca gagggatcac ctggtacaac tttgtgtccg atcagtattc
     7981 cggctttcat ggcatcgtta taccggggac gctgagggac tctatctttg tgctggaagg
     8041 ccttctggaa caggagaccg ggctgaatcc aaccgaaatt atgaccgata cagcaggtac
     8101 cagcgaactt gtctttggcc ttttctggct gctgggatac cagttttctc cacgcctggc
     8161 tgatgccggt gcttcggttt tctggcgaat gggccatgat gccaactatg gcgtgctgaa
     8221 tgatattgcc agagggcaat cagatccccg aaaaatagtc cttcagtggg acgaaatgat
     8281 ccggaccgct ggctccctga aactgggcaa agtacaggct tcagtgctgg tccgttcatt
     8341 gctgaaaagt gaacgtcctt ccggactgac tcaggcaatc attgaagtgg ggcgcatcaa
     8401 caaaacgctg tatctgctta attatattga tgatgaagat taccgccggc gcattctgac
     8461 ccagcttaat cggggagaaa gccgccatgc cgttgccaga gccatctgtc acggtcaaaa
     8521 aggtgagata agaaaacgat ataccgacgg tcaggaagat caactgggcg cactggggct
     8581 ggtcactaac gccgtcgtgt tatggaacac tatgtatatg caggcagccc tggatcatct
     8641 ccgggcgcaa ggtgaaacac tgaatgatga agatatcgca cgcctctccc cgctttgcca
     8701 cggacatatc aatatgctcg gccattattc cttcacgctg gcagaactgg tgaccaaagg
     8761 acatctgaga ccattaaaag aggcgtcaga ggtagaaaac gttgcttaac gtgagttttc
     8821 gttccactga gcgtcagacc cctgtacaag gaggaaccgt tgcaccatct tcgtcttctg
     8881 aactgacggg gatcgcggtt cagtagaaaa gatcaaagga tcttcttgag atcctttttt
     8941 tctgcgcgta atctgctgcc tgtaaacgaa aaaaccgcct ggggaggcgg tttagtcgaa
     9001 ggttaagtca gttggggact gcttaaccgg gtaactggct ttagtggagc acagatacca
     9061 aatgctgtcc ttccagtgta gccgctataa ggcttcaact tcaagagttc tgcgtatcta
     9121 aatccactat ccagttacca atggctgctg ccagtggcgt taagtcgtgt cttaccgggt
     9181 tggactcaag acgatagtta ccggataagg cgcagcggtc gggctgaacg gggggttcgt
     9241 gcacacagcc cagcttggag cgaacgacct acaccgaact gagataccaa cagcgtgagc
     9301 tatgagaaag cgccacgctt cccaaaggga gaaaggcgga caggtatccg gtaagcggca
     9361 gggtcggaac aggagagcgc acgagggagc caccaggggg aaacgcctgg tatctttaag
     9421 tcctgtcggg tttcgccacc tctgacttga gcgtcggttt ttgtgatgct cgtcaggggg
     9481 gcggagccta tggaaaaacg ccagctgcgt ggccttttcc gggttcttgt tttttgctca
     9541 catgtttctt ttggtgttat cccctgattc tgtggataac cgcattaccg tctttgagtg
     9601 agctgatacc gctcgccgca gccgaacgac cgagcggagc gagtcagtga gcgaggaagc
     9661 ggaaaagcgc ctggacgagc attttctcct tacgcatctg tgcggcattt cacacccggc
     9721 atggtgcact tttcatacaa tcctcactga tgccaaatga ttaagccagt atacactccg
     9781 ctatcgctac gtgactgggt catggctgcg ccccgacacc cgctaaaacc cgctgacgcg
     9841 ccctgacggg cttgtctgct cccggcatcc gctcacaggc cagctgtgac cgtctccggg
     9901 agctgcatgt gtcagaggtt ttcaccgtca tccccgaagc gtgcgaggca gctgcggtaa
     9961 agctcgtcag cgtggtcgtg aagcgcttcc agatgtcagc ctggtcgtcg gcgtccagtt
    10021 cattcagttt ttccagcagg gtcagcgtct ggcttctgat gaagcgggcc atgttaaggg
    10081 cggttttttc ctgtttagtc acagttctgt ttctccatgt gtggggagtc tgtcggaggt
    10141 ttttaatgat accggtgaaa cgcgaaagga tgctcacgat acgggtcacg gatgaggaac
    10201 atgcgcggct gctggcacgt tgtgagggaa aacaacttgc gtcatggatg cgtaaggtct
    10261 gcctggggca ccgccatcga aaacgtcagg tcttccgaca ctggcaccgc cgctgttgcg
    10321 ccagttcgct tcggtcggca ataacctgaa tcagatagcc cggaagataa acagcggaca
    10381 gtggtcgggg catgaccggg ttcatgtggt ggctgcactg atggccatcg gacgtgaact
    10441 gagtgagctg agggatgagg tccgtaaaca gggagaacgg gatgatagtt aagtttcatg
    10501 ccaggggaaa aggcggtggc agtggtccgg ttgattacct gctgggccgg gagcgtaacc
    10561 gggaaggggc gagagttctg cggggtgctc ccgaagaggt gcgggaactc atcgatgcca
    10621 cgccgtttgc gaaaaaatac acctcggggg ttctgtcttt tgcagagcag accctgccac
    10681 cgggagagcg tgaaagggtg atggagagct ttgagcgggt actgatgccc ggtcttgaaa
    10741 aaaatcagta cagcatcctg tgggtggagc accaggacaa ggggcgtctt gagctgaatt
    10801 ttgtcatccc gaatatggag ctggcgagcg gaaaacggct ccagccctat tacgaccgag
    10861 cggaccgtcc gcgaatcaat gcctggcaga cactggtgaa tcaccattac gggctgcacg
    10921 acccgaacgc accggagaac aggcggacac ttgtcacccc gaataatctg ccgaaagcga
    10981 aacaggaggc cgcagaagcg attacgaggg gactggaggc tctttaccat gccggagcgc
    11041 taaaaacgcg tcaggatgtc actgaggcgc ttacagcggc aggttttgag gttgtgagga
    11101 caaccaggag cagtatcagt atcgccgacc cggagggtgg gcgtaatctc aggctgaaag
    11161 gggcgctgta tgagcaatct tttacaaatg gggacagact tcgagaagaa actgaaagag
    11221 cgtgccgtct ctacagagaa catgctgaac agcgagttca ggaagctcga agcgtctgta
    11281 gacagggaac tgaacttaaa cgggcagaaa atcagagacg ctatcagcgc acacacagca
    11341 gcggtgaaag aacaactgga gacgctgaac agtgccgtga acgcacagtt cagcgccaca
    11401 gagaacgaac tggcccggcg gcaggaagag ctgctctgga agctggtcaa agggcggata
    11461 ctgtacccgt cgctgacggc gctttgcgtc acgggcggga tttttctggc gtcatggggg
    11521 ctgattcagt ggcaggaaag ccggattgcg ggaaacatcc tggctatcag ggaccaggaa
    11581 gagacgctgg cgaaactccg ggaaaaaaca tggggtgtga cgtatcacga gggcaggaac
    11641 gggaaatttc tggtgctgcc gtccggggtg aagggggaaa acaactggac ggtggagaag
    11701 aagaacgcag taagactggt cagggagtaa gtgagtatga cagagctgga aatgcactta
    11761 ctgaacgcct tagagcaatt gcagcaggac tatacgcagc ggctgaaaga ctgggagagc
    11821 cccttcacgg atttgcagca tatgttcgag ctgacacgac aggagaacgg gcaactgagg
    11881 gaacagtgcg acgacttgag tcagcaggtg cagagattag ccgggcaggt ggaccacttg
    11941 agtcggttat ttatcacgaa cagcagataa gggatgaaca ggaaaggcag gcacgcctgg
    12001 aacgggagcg tgcgcggtcc tggcatgaag agcaggaacg ggaagcacgg gtatggcgtg
    12061 gcccgtcaat agggatgtga cggtgagttg ttccgggagg ttgccagatg gtaccggaac
    12121 gcgttaaaaa cgcatccggg cgcgattctg gcgtgtcgtt tttgttgctg tgttttgcct
    12181 ctttgccaga tcgcgctcat tcctcagcct catcccgcga tgtctgcgta tgtcatcaac
    12241 tgaaaagatg gaaaaaaaac agtgtcatga ggtttacgca ggcaaaacca gcgttattca
    12301 catggctgaa tagctatgca tacggttaaa atttatcagg tgcgatcgcg gcagcttttc
    12361 gggtggtttg ttgccatttt tacctgtcag cagccgtgat cgcgctgaac gcatttcagc
    12421 ggtgcgtaca attaagggat tatggtaaat cccttactgt ctgccctcgt atccatcgag
    12481 ataaaccgca gaaatggtgt ctgccattag tttcattttt ttcggcgaag catatcgctg
    12541 tttgtgtatt ttctgccagc aaaggctgtt gtgctccgga gtgagtgaaa aaatttttct
    12601 gagtggaatt cttttacacg ttgctgtgcc gtttctgctg atactccggc tgctttgtct
    12661 ttcatcccca tatcccggaa ctgctgaaag aacgggagca tcatacgtat ggtgtctgct
    12721 ttctgggtgt agaagttagg atcaaatcca tcatctgaag cataaacata atgccgggta
    12781 tgtcgttcca ggctggtctt tggtgtgcat cctgtaagag ctattgttgc tgttatcaga
    12841 ggtatcagaa gcagcctggc agcggcagat ctcataaaca tctccttgcg tttttaatct
    12901 tgatactcag ggagttatat ctccgaagag tatctcttat catacgtcgg tttactccca
    12961 atgtgatttg atggtcaatg agtcaggaat aatcccgtga aaaaatgtgt gccagtcctg
    13021 ctttttagtg ttctttctgc ttcggttgcc agtcatgcgg acagcaatgt ttttcaacaa
    13081 aaggccgaga agacaaaaaa cggcattgtt gcggatgtta atgccagaca gaaaatgttc
    13141 agtaacagac tgaagataca acttcagatc gatgagttga gagcagactg gctggcacca
    13201 gagatgccca aaaaagagag gatttgcgta aaaaactgga gtctctggag cggcaaaaga
    13261 aatccttacg ctgatggggg cgtattttcc ccggtttctt ccataacctt tttaccgttc
    13321 agatatttac gggcgaggcg aatgcgtctt gcctggtata ccgccgagta agcctgggtg
    13381 ggattcacac cattactgat ttcactgacc acatgacgct gatcagccag tgtcagcgtg
    13441 taaacctgtt tctggatgag gtcacgggct ttgtcatgct catatccggc agcaacaagg
    13501 gtgtcgagaa gtcgtttgtc tgttttgttc agtttatggc ggggtgattt gctcacatcg
    13561 ttctccgttt tttcatgatc caacagtttt atatctcatc ctgatttgct ccggtgttct
    13621 gtttcgacgt tctcaatgcc tgcctcccca tagtgtgatc cttattgcaa aaatgaaaat
    13681 ccatgctctt gacatggaca atgctgagta gtaggttttt actgtacata aaaccagtgg
    13741 ttatatgtac agtatattgt ttttaattta ttgttttaat tatcaaagag gaatttatgg
    13801 ctaaagaact aagtggatat ggaccaactg ctggtgagtc tatgggggga acaggggcga
    13861 atctgaatca gcaaggtgga aataataata gtaatagtgg ggttcactgg ggtggtggct
    13921 ctgggcatgg taataatggt ggtcagggaa attcaaattc atctggttct acatcaactg
    13981 tgatgaaaac cggtgagtca tatctgactc cgtggggtga tgttgtcatt aataatgatg
    14041 gccttccggt gatgaatggt attgttatga cagaagagaa ttcaactctg gttgataatc
    14101 catttggagg ggtctccaga gttcttaatt ctttaattag tgatatgcca tcactttttg
    14161 cagaaagctc aggaaataac aacaataaca ctgcttcagt taatactgca ccaacgaatg
    14221 ctcaggtcag tgatatggat aagagttcga aggtggtggg taatgtaatt aatgaaaaac
    14281 aaaagcagaa gaataaaatt gctacacaga ttagtgaaaa acagaagaaa atcgaggaga
    14341 tgaaaaaagt attcaagcat cattcttatc atggtatcac tgatcttgag agggatgttg
    14401 atgagttgca aaaaaaatca aatcagcttg atgcagatat tagcaaactt aattcttata
    14461 aaaatacatt gcaaagtaaa attggtgatg tgaataaaca gaaggaagct gaagaaaagg
    14521 ctcgtgaaaa tgcagaggtc gctgaacatg aaactcttaa tgaagagaaa caggcggtgg
    14581 cggaagcaga gaagcgttta gctgaggcga aagctgaact ggcgaaggct gaaagtgatg
    14641 tacagagtaa gcaagctact gtttccagag ttgcaggaga gcttgaaaac gctcagaaga
    14701 gtgttgacgt gaaggtcacc ggatttccgg gatggcgtga cgttcagaaa aaactacagc
    14761 gtcagcttga agctaagcag gctgagtact ccgcagttga aaatgaactt aagaatgctg
    14821 ttagtttcag ggatggtaag gccgctgagg ttaaagaggc agagcagaaa ttaaaagaag
    14881 ctcaggatgc tcttgaaaag agccagataa aagatgctgt tgatactatg gttggatttt
    14941 atcaatatat aaccgaacaa tatggagaaa aatacgcaaa aattgctcag gatttagcgg
    15001 aaaagtctaa aggaaagaaa attcaaggtg ttgatgaagc tctggcagca tttgaaaagt
    15061 ataagaatgt actggataag aaattcagta aggttgatcg ggatgctatt tttaatgcgt
    15121 tagagtctgt taattatgat gagttatcta agaatttaac gaagatatca aagtcgctta
    15181 aaatcaccag tcgagtatct tttctatatg atgttggttc tgattttaaa aatgcaatag
    15241 aaactggtaa ctggcgacct ttgtttgtca cgctggagaa aagtgcggtc gatgtaggtg
    15301 tggcaaaaat tgtggcatta atgtttagtt ttattgttgg tgtgcctctt ggtttctggg
    15361 ggattgcaat tgtcacaggt attgtttctt cttacatagg ggatgatgag ttgagcaaac
    15421 ttaatgagtt gttagggatt taatttctct ttagagtgta atatatgaaa cttggcaatc
    15481 ctactgggat tgccattaat aaataaaaca atgcagataa cttgcataag taccagggtt
    15541 ctttttttaa ctttgtattt tctttgatat atctagatat ggttaattta gagtatggat
    15601 atagcaatac atgtattgat gatataaata taaataacaa aggagtgtta tcattgtcgt
    15661 taaatattaa aataagaatc catggtataa gtgattcagg taaattatgt aggtagtatt
    15721 ttaaatgcat aagtattttt acttttgttg gaaagaaata tgaaaataat aatttttcta
    15781 attacaatat tattcttgtc aggatgtcaa gcaaactata ttcgtgatgt acggggtctg
    15841 acgctcagtg gaacgaaaac tcacgttaag ggattttggt catgagatta tcaaaaagga
    15901 tcttcaccta gatcctttta aattaaaaat gaagttttaa atcaatctaa agtatatatg
    15961 agtaaacttg gtctgacagt taccaatgct taatcagtga ggcacctatc tcagcgatct
    16021 gtctatttcg ttcatccata gttgcctgac tccccgtcgt gtagataact acgatacggg
    16081 agggcttacc atctggcccc agtgctgcaa tgataccgcg agatccacgc tcaccggctc
    16141 cagatttatc agcaataaac cagccagccg gaagggccga gcgcagaagt ggtcctgcaa
    16201 ctttatccgc ctccatccag tctattaatt gttgccggga agctagagta agtagttcgc
    16261 cagttaatag tttgcgcaac gttgttgcca ttg
//
