>Addgene plasmid #58495 | pRL528 | addgene partial sequence | sequence record 120787 | CAT-N 5'-ccttcctgctgaaactttgc-3'
GGTGATGTTCAGGTTAAATCCGTCAAAACTCACCCACGGTAATGATGATATATTCAGGTGATTCTCCGGT
AAATTTCCCTGCGGAAACAATCTGGTATCATGCTGATATTCTGCCGTTACCGCATTATAACCTGCCATAA
ACTCACTGAGATCCGGAAAATAACGGCAGGACAGTGCAGAGAATGTTTCGGTTTCTTTATGAAAGACAGT
AAAGACCGGGTCTGACTGGTCCCAGTAAATAAGTTCATTGTCTTTCAGTGCCATCCGGAACTCCGGAAAC
TGATTAACAGCCCGGGAGATCAGGTAAATCATCAGCGGATAAAACTTATAACCTGTCTCCGCCAGTGCGG
TACGCAAAGCGGTAATATCGAGTTTGGTGGTCAGGCTGAATCCGCATTTAATCTGCTGACGATAAAGGGC
AAAGTGTTCCCTGCGATTCCAGGTATTCAGGTCAATCCGGGTAAAATTCATGGTTATTCCTTCTGATTAA
TAGTGAAAAATATTAATAATCAGAAGGCAGTCTGGTTGTCTCAATGGGTAACATTCCGTCCTCCGTAAGC
TGTTTGGTATTCAGTAATAATACCCTATACGGGCTTAATCTGTATTAAGCCCGGCTTTATTTATTCCGGC
CAATCATCCGCAAACACATAGCGGATCAGTTCTGCGGATTCACGGGGCGGTGCTCTCAGCACATCCGCCA
TTAAATCAATCTCCATCTGACAGGTTTGCAGCTTGTCTTCCGCCGGTACATACGGATCATCCGTCAGGAA
ACTATCGCCGTATTTATCCATCGACCCCTGTATTTGTGCCGAAAATAAAGTCACGGTACTCTCCGGAGGC
CTTTTTCATA
