>Addgene plasmid #58495 | pRL528 | addgene partial sequence | sequence record 120788 | pBRrevBam 5'-GGTGATGTCGGCGATATAGG-3'
ATGCGTCCGGCGTAGAGGATCGAACTGAACACGTCGCGTGACCGTGAAAACACCTTCGAACCGCAGTTGA
TTAAGAAGCACCAGACGCGCATTACGCAGATGGACAGCCAGATTTTATCCCTCTACGCCAAAGATATGAC
TACCCGCGAAATTGTCGCCACCTTCAAAGAGATGTACGACGCAGATGTGTCACCCACGCTGATATGTAAA
GTCACTGATGCGGTCAAAGAGCAGGTTGCAGAATGGCAAAATCGACCTCTGGATGCACTGTATCCCATTG
TTTACCTTGACTGTATCGTGGTGAAAGTTCGTCAAGGTGGCACCGTAATTAACAAAGCGGTGTTCCTTGC
ACTCGGTATTAATACTGGAGGCCAGAAAGAGTTGCTGGGCATGTGGCTGGCCGAGAACGAAGGGGCGAAG
TTCTGGCTGGGGGGGCTGACAGAGCTTAAGAATCGGGGGCTTCAGGATATCCTTATTGCCTGCATGGACG
GTCTGAAAGGCTTTCCGGATGCGATAAACAGCGTGTATCCGTAGACGCACATCCAGTTGTGCATCATTCA
TATGGTGCGCAACAGCCTGAAATACGTATCGTGGAAGGACTACAAAGCCGTCACTGGCGGGTTAAAAACG
GTGTATCAGGCGCCAACAGAAGAGGCGGCGCTAGTGGCACCGGAGCAG
