>Addgene plasmid #58495 | pRL528 | addgene partial sequence | sequence record 120789 | pBRforBam 5'-CTTGGAGCCACTATCGAC-3'
AGAAAGAAGAATCATCGCTGAGGTGAAAAATAAATACTCAACGGTTACTGGCGGGGATTTAGCAGATAAA
TATAAAGGCTTAGATGAGTTGGTATCACCGAAACATAGCCGATTTAAGGATTACTGTGCGTACTTTGTTA
ATATAATCCCTCGTAAACCTATCAGATATAACAGCCCCTTTACTCCTTCCAATAAAGGTAGTGGTACTCT
GTGTCCTTCGAACCCTAACATTAGAATCATTGATGGTGCGAGTTTCTATGAGCTTGTCACTGGCAGACCA
GATGCTCTGCAAGAACTCCATAGTGCTCTCCCTCACGCAATTGAGTATATTTTGAGCGAACGTCTTGGGC
AGCAAGGTTTTTCCATCCCTGATAAAGATAGTTTTATTAAGTATTTTGGGCTCGCTTACGGCTGATAACC
ATGATCAATGTTTGACAAAGCACATGTAAACCCATACAGTAGTAACCATGACTAATGTTGGCATGGTTAC
TAAATATGTTAAAGGAAGAGTTTTCACTTTCAGAAGTTGCAGACATTTTGGGCGTTTCAAAAGAAACTTT
AAGGCGTTGGGATACTGCTGGAAAATTAGTTTCTCAAAGAAATGACGAAAACAACTATCGATTTTATAAA
AAAGAGCAACTTAAAAATTTTGAACAAGCTCAGTTTTTATTTAAAAGCCAGTGGCCTGATGAGACTAAAA
TAAGCAATAATGTTTATACTGTATTAGAGTTATTTGCTGGCGCAGGGGGGATGGCTTTAGGTTTAGAAAA
AGCCGGTTTAAAATCTGTTTTACTAAATGAAATTGACTCCCATGCTTGTAAGACGTTACGAAAAAATAGG
CCTGAATGGAATGTGGTTGAAGGTGATGTGAGCCAAGTAG
